>Addgene plasmid #169748 | Incoherent feedforward (IFF) plasmid | addgene full sequence | sequence record 334456 | Addgene NGS Result
GACGGATCGGGAGATCTCCCGATCCCCTATGGTGCACTCTCAGTACAATCTGCTCTGATGCCGCATAGTT
AAGCCAGTATCTGCTCCCTGCTTGTGTGTTGGAGGTCGCTGAGTAGTGCGCGAGCAAAATTTAAGCTACA
ACAAGGCAAGGCTTGACCGACAATTGCATGAAGAATCTGCTTAGGGTTAGGCGTTTTGCGCTGCTTCGCG
ATGTACGGGCCAGATATACGCGTTGACATTGATTATTGACTAGTTATTAATAGTAATCAATTACGGGGTC
ATTAGTTCATAGCCCATATATGGAGTTCCGCGTTACATAACTTACGGTAAATGGCCCGCCTGGCTGACCG
CCCAACGACCCCCGCCCATTGACGTCAATAATGACGTATGTTCCCATAGTAACGCCAATAGGGACTTTCC
ATTGACGTCAATGGGTGGAGTATTTACGGTAAACTGCCCACTTGGCAGTACATCAAGTGTATCATATGCC
AAGTACGCCCCCTATTGACGTCAATGACGGTAAATGGCCCGCCTGGCATTATGCCCAGTACATGACCTTA
TGGGACTTTCCTACTTGGCAGTACATCTACGTATTAGTCATCGCTATTACCATGGTGATGCGGTTTTGGC
AGTACATCAATGGGCGTGGATAGCGGTTTGACTCACGGGGATTTCCAAGTCTCCACCCCATTGACGTCAA
TGGGAGTTTGTTTTGGCACCAAAATCAACGGGACTTTCCAAAATGTCGTAACAACTCCGCCCCATTGACG
CAAATGGGCGGTAGGCGTGTACGGTGGGAGGTCTATATAAGCATCCCTATCAGTGATAGAGATCAGATCT
CCCTATCAGTGATAGAGAGCTGTTTTGACCTCCATAGAAGACACCGGGACCGATCCAGCCTCCGGACTCT
AGCGTTTAAACTTAAGCTGGGTACCCGGGGATCCTCTAGGGCCTCTGAGCTATTCCAGAAGTAGTGAAGA
GGCTTTTTTGGAGGCCTAGGCTTTTGCAAAAAGCTCCGGATCGATCCTGAGAACTTCAGGGTGAGTTTGG
GGACCCTTGATTGTTCTTTCTTTTTCGCTATTGTAAAATTCATGTTATATGGAGGGGGCAAAGTTTTCAG
GGTGTTGTTTAGAATGGGAAGATGTCCCTTGTATCACCATGGACCCTCATGATAATTTTGTTTCTTTCAC
TTTCTACTCTGTTGACAACCATTGTCTCCTCTTATTTTCTTTTCATTTTCTGTAACTTTTTCGTTAAACT
TTAGCTTGCATTTGTAACGAATTTTTAAATTCACTTTTGTTTATTTGTCAGATTGTAAGTACTTTCTCTA
ATCACTTTTTTTTCAAGGCAATCAGGGTATATTATATTGTACTTCAGCACAGTTTTAGAGAACAATTGTT
ATAATTAAATGATAAGGTAGAATATTTCTGCATATAAATTCTGGCTGGCGTGGAAATATTCTTATTGGTA
GAAACAACTACATCCTGGTCATCATCCTGCCTTTCTCTTTATGGTTACAATGATATACACTGTTTGAGAT
GAGGATAAAATACTCTGAGTCCAAACCGGGCCCCTCTGCTAACCATGTTCATGCCTTCTTCTTTTTCCTA
CAGGTCCTGCACCGCTTGAAGTCTTTAATTAAAGGCGCCACCATGGTGAGCAAGGGCGAGGAGCTGTTCA
CCGGGGTGGTGCCCATCCTGGTCGAGCTGGACGGCGACGTAAACGGCCACAAGTTCAGCGTGTCCGGCGA
GGGCGAGGGCGATGCCACCTACGGCAAGCTGACCCTGAAGTTCATCTGCACCACCGGCAAGCTGCCCGTG
CCCTGGCCCACCCTCGTGACCACCCTGACCTACGGCGTGCAGTGCTTCAGCCGCTACCCCGACCACATGA
AGCAGCACGACTTCTTCAAGTCCGCCATGCCCGAAGGCTACGTCCAGGAGCGCACCATCTTCTTCAAGGA
CGACGGCAACTACAAGACCCGCGCCGAGGTGAAGTTCGAGGGCGACACCCTGGTGAACCGCATCGAGCTG
AAGGGCATCGACTTCAAGGAGGACGGCAACATCCTGGGGCACAAGCTGGAGTACAACTACAACAGCCACA
ACGTCTATATCATGGCCGACAAGCAGAAGAACGGCATCAAGGTGAACTTCAAGATCCGCCACAACATCGA
GGACGGCAGCGTGCAGCTCGCCGACCACTACCAGCAGAACACCCCCATCGGCGACGGCCCCGTGCTGCTG
CCCGACAACCACTACCTGAGCACCCAGTCCGCCCTGAGCAAAGACCCCAACGAGAAGCGCGATCACATGG
TCCTGCTGGAGTTCGTGACCGCCGCCGGGATCACTCTCGGCATGGACGAGCTGTACAAGTAGCCGCTTGA
AGTCTTTAATTAAAAAGCTTGTGAGTATGTGCTCGCTTCGGCAGCACATATACTATGTCGAATGAGGCTT
CAGTACTTTACAGAATCGTTGCCTGCACATCTTGGAAACACTTGCTGGGATTACTTCTTCAGGTTAACCC
AACAGAAGGCTCGAGTGCTGTTGACAGTGAGCGCCGCTTGAAGTCTTTAATTAAATAGTGAAGCCACAGA
TGTATTTAATTAAAGACTTCAAGCGGTGCCTACTGCCTCGGAGAATTCAAGGGGCTACTTTAGGAGCAAT
TATCTTGTTTACTAAAACTGAATACCTTGCTATCTCTTTGATACATTTTTACAAAGCTGAATTAAAATGG
TATAAATTAAATCACTTTTTTCAATTGTTTCCTTTTTTTTCCTCAGGCGGCCGCAATCAACCTCTGGATT
ACAAAATTTGTGAAAGATTGACTGGTATTCTTAACTATGTTGCTCCTTTTACGCTATGTGGATACGCTGC
TTTAATGCCTTTGTATCATGCTATTGCTTCCCGTATGGCTTTCATTTTCTCCTCCTTGTATAAATCCTGG
TTGCTGTCTCTTTATGAGGAGTTGTGGCCCGTTGTCAGGCAACGTGGCGTGGTGTGCACTGTGTTTGCTG
ACGCAACCCCCACTGGTTGGGGCATTGCCACCACCTGTCAGCTCCTTTCCGGGACTTTCGCTTTCCCCCT
CCCTATTGCCACGGCGGAACTCATCGCCGCCTGCCTTGCCCGCTGCTGGACAGGGGCTCGGCTGTTGGGC
ACTGACAATTCCGTGGTGTTGTCCTCGAGTCTAGAGGGCCCGTTTAAACCCGCTGATCAGCCTCGACTGT
GCCTTCTAGTTGCCAGCCATCTGTTGTTTGCCCCTCCCCCGTGCCTTCCTTGACCCTGGAAGGTGCCACT
CCCACTGTCCTTTCCTAATAAAATGAGGAAATTGCATCGCATTGTCTGAGTAGGTGTCATTCTATTCTGG
GGGGTGGGGTGGGGCAGGACAGCAAGGGGGAGGATTGGGAAGACAATAGCAGGCATGCTGGGGATGCGGT
GGGCTCTATGGCTTCTGAGGCGGAAAGAACCAGCTGGGGCTCTAGGGGGTATCCCC
[124 nt withheld, positions 3487-3610]
C
[91 nt withheld, positions 3612-3702]
AGGGTGATGGTTCACGTACCTAGAAGTTCCTATTCCGAAGTTCCTATTCTCTAGAAAGTATAGGAACTTC
CTTGGCCAAAAAGCCTGAACTCACCGCGACGTCTGTCGAGAAGTTTCTGATCGAAAAGTTCGACAGCGTC
TCCGACCTGATGCAGCTCTCGGAGGGCGAAGAATCTCGTGCTTTCAGCTTCGATGTAGGAGGGCGTGGAT
ATGTCCTGCGGGTAAATAGCTGCGCCGATGGTTTCTACAAAGATCGTTATGTTTATCGGCACTTTGCATC
GGCCGCGCTCCCGATTCCGGAAGTGCTTGACATTGGGGAATTCAGCGAGAGCCTGACCTATTGCATCTCC
CGCCGTGCACAGGGTGTCACGTTGCAAGACCTGCCTGAAACCGAACTGCCCGCTGTTCTGCAGCCGGTCG
CGGAGGCCATGGATGCGATCGCTGCGGCCGATCTTAGCCAGACGAGCGGGTTCGGCCCATTCGGACCGCA
AGGAATCGGTCAATACACTACATGGCGTGATTTCATATGCGCGATTGCTGATCCCCATGTGTATCACTGG
CAAACTGTGATGGACGACACCGTCAGTGCGTCCGTCGCGCAGGCTCTCGATGAGCTGATGCTTTGGGCCG
AGGACTGCCCCGAAGTCCGGCACCTCGTGCACGCGGATTTCGGCTCCAACAATGTCCTGACGGACAATGG
CCGCATAACAGCGGTCATTGACTGGAGCGAGGCGATGTTCGGGGATTCCCAATACGAGGTCGCCAACATC
TTCTTCTGGAGGCCGTGGTTGGCTTGTATGGAGCAGCAGACGCGCTACTTCGAGCGGAGGCATCCGGAGC
TTGCAGGATCGCCGCGGCTCCGGGCGTATATGCTCCGCATTGGTCTTGACCAACTCTATCAGAGCTTGGT
TGACGGCAATTTCGATGATGCAGCTTGGGCGCAGGGTCGATGCGACGCAATCGTCCGATCCGGAGCCGGG
ACTGTCGGGCGTACACAAATCGCCCGCAGAAGCGCGGCCGTCTGGACCGATGGCTGTGTAGAAGTACTCG
CCGATAGTGGAAACCGACGCCCCAGCACTCGTCCGAGGGCAAAGGAATAGCACGTACTACGAGATTTCGA
TTCCACCGCCGCCTTCTATGAAAGGTTGGGCTTCGGAATCGTTTTCCGGGACGCCGGCTGGATGATCCTC
CAGCGCGGGGATCTCATGCTGGAGTTCTTCGCCCACCCCAACTTGTTTATTGCAGCTTATAATGGTTACA
AATAAAGCAATAGCATCACAAATTTCACAAATAAAGCATTTTTTTCACTGCATTCTAGTTGTGGTTTGTC
CAAACTCATCAATGTATCTTATCATGTCTGTATACCGTCGACCTCTAGCTAGAGCTTGGCGTAATCATGG
TCATAGCTGTTTCCTGTGTGAAATTGTTATCCGCTCACAATTCCACACAACATACGAGCCGGAAGCATAA
AGTGTAAAGCCTGGGGTGCCTAATGAGTGAGCTAACTCACATTAATTGCGTTGCGCTCACTGCCCGCTTT
CCAGTCGGGAAACCTGTCGTGCCAGCTGCATTAATGAATCGGCCAACGCGCGGGGAGAGGCGGTTTGCGT
ATTGGGCGCTCTTCCGCTTCCTCGCTCACTGACTCGCTGCGCTCGGTCGTTCGGCTGCGGCGAGCGGTAT
CAGCTCACTCAAAGGCGGTAATACGGTTATCCACAGAATCAGGGGATAACGCAGGAAAGAACATGTGAGC
AAAAGGCCAGCAAAAGGCCAGGAACCGTAAAAAGGCCGCGTTGCTGGCGTTTTTCCATAGGCTCCGCCCC
CCTGACGAGCATCACAAAAATCGACGCTCAAGTCAGAGGTGGCGAAACCCGACAGGACTATAAAGATACC
AGGCGTTTCCCCCTGGAAGCTCCCTCGTGCGCTCTCCTGTTCCGACCCTGCCGCTTACCGGATACCTGTC
CGCCTTTCTCCCTTCGGGAAGCGTGGCGCTTTCTCATAGCTCACGCTGTAGGTATCTCAGTTCGGTGTAG
GTCGTTCGCTCCAAGCTGGGCTGTGTGCACGAACCCCCCGTTCAGCCCGACCGCTGCGCCTTATCCGGTA
ACTATCGTCTTGAGTCCAACCCGGTAAGACACGACTTATCGCCACTGGCAGCAGCCACTGGTAACAGGAT
TAGCAGAGCGAGGTATGTAGGCGGTGCTACAGAGTTCTTGAAGTGGTGGCCTAACTACGGCTACACTAGA
AGAACAGTATTTGGTATCTGCGCTCTGCTGAAGCCAGTTACCTTCGGAAAAAGAGTTGGTAGCTCTTGAT
CCGGCAAACAAACCACCGCTGGTAGCGGTGGTTTTTTTGTTTGCAAGCAGCAGATTACGCGCAGAAAAAA
AGGATCTCAAGAAGATCCTTTGATCTTTTCTACGGGGTCTGACGCTCAGTGGAACGAAAACTCACGTTAA
GGGATTTTGGTCATGAGATTATCAAAAAGGATCTTCACCTAGATCCTTTTAAATTAAAAATGAAGTTTTA
AATCAATCTAAAGTATATATGAGTAAACTTGGTCTGACAGTTACCAATGCTTAATCAGTGAGGCACCTAT
CTCAGCGATCTGTCTATTTCGTTCATCCATAGTTGCCTGACTCCCCGTCGTGTAGATAACTACGATACGG
GAGGGCTTACCATCTGGCCCCAGTGCTGCAATGATACCGCGAGACCCACGCTCACCGGCTCCAGATTTAT
CAGCAATAAACCAGCCAGCCGGAAGGGCCGAGCGCAGAAGTGGTCCTGCAACTTTATCCGCCTCCATCCA
GTCTATTAATTGTTGCCGGGAAGCTAGAGTAAGTAGTTCGCCAGTTAATAGTTTGCGCAACGTTGTTGCC
ATTGCTACAGGCATCGTGGTGTCACGCTCGTCGTTTGGTATGGCTTCATTCAGCTCCGGTTCCCAACGAT
CAAGGCGAGTTACATGATCCCCCATGTTGTGCAAAAAAGCGGTTAGCTCCTTCGGTCCTCCGATCGTTGT
CAGAAGTAAGTTGGCCGCAGTGTTATCACTCATGGTTATGGCAGCACTGCATAATTCTCTTACTGTCATG
CCATCCGTAAGATGCTTTTCTGTGACTGGTGAGTACTCAACCAAGTCATTCTGAGAATAGTGTATGCGGC
GACCGAGTTGCTCTTGCCCGGCGTCAATACGGGATAATACCGCGCCACATAGCAGAACTTTAAAAGTGCT
CATCATTGGAAAACGTTCTTCGGGGCGAAAACTCTCAAGGATCTTACCGCTGTTGAGATCCAGTTCGATG
TAACCCACTCGTGCACCCAACTGATCTTCAGCATCTTTTACTTTCACCAGCGTTTCTGGGTGAGCAAAAA
CAGGAAGGCAAAATGCCGCAAAAAAGGGAATAAGGGCGACACGGAAATGTTGAATACTCATACTCTTCCT
TTTTCAATATTATTGAAGCATTTATCAGGGTTATTGTCTCATGAGCGGATACATATTTGAATGTATTTAG
AAAAATAAACAAATAGGGGTTCCGCGCACATTTCCCCGAAAAGTGCCACCTGACGTC
Features (pLannotate 1.2.2; 26 found; start..end, strand, type, name):
     28..80      -  misc_feature   bom (fragment): basis of mobility region from pBR322
    235..614     +  enhancer       CMV enhancer: human cytomegalovirus immediate early enhancer
    615..813     +  promoter       CMV promoter: human cytomegalovirus (CMV) immediate early promoter
    812..833     +  promoter       PLtetO-1 promoter (fragment): modified phage lambda PL promoter with tet operator sites (Lutz and Bujard, 1997)
    839..858     +  promoter       tight TRE promoter (fragment): Tet-responsive promoter PTight, consisting of seven tet operator sequences followed by the minimal CMV promoter
    925..949     +  misc_feature   MCS (fragment): pUC18/19 multiple cloning site
    950..1010    +  promoter       SV40 promoter (fragment): SV40 early promoter
   1041..1613    +  intron         β-globin intron: intron from rabbit β-globin gene
   1653..2369    +  CDS            EGFP: EGFP is a basic (constitutively fluorescent) green fluorescent protein published in 1996, derived from Aequorea victoria. It is reported to be a rapidly-maturing weak dimer with moderate acid sensitivity.
   2440..2531    +  ncRNA          5' miR-30a: sequence upstream of the 71-nt precursor of the human miR-30a microRNA (Zeng et al., 2002) miRNA
   2636..2748    +  ncRNA          3' miR-30a: sequence downstream of the 71-nt precursor of the human miR-30a microRNA (Zeng et al., 2002) miRNA
   2785..3173    +  misc_feature   WPRE: woodchuck hepatitis virus posttranscriptional regulatory element
   3217..3441    +  polyA_signal   bGH poly(A) signal: bovine growth hormone polyadenylation signal
   3445..3466    +  promoter       SV40 promoter (fragment): SV40 enhancer and early promoter
   3487..3720    +  rep_origin     f1 ori (fragment) (sequence partly withheld): f1 bacteriophage origin of replication; arrow indicates direction of (+) strand synthesis
   3725..3772    +  protein_bind   FRT: FLP-mediated recombination occurs in the 8-bp core sequence TCTAGAAA (Turan and Bode, 2011). FLP recombinase from the Saccharomyces cerevisiae 2μ plasmid
   3780..4802    +  CDS            HygR: aminoglycoside phosphotransferase from E. coli; aph(4)-Ia; confers resistance to hygromycin
   4812..4937    +  CDS            ble (fragment): BLE_KLEPN - Experimental evidence at protein level: Swiss-Prot protein existence level 1. Binding protein with a strong affinity to the bleomycin family of antibiotics. Binds to CL990; an antimitotic-antibiotic compound. From Klebsiella pneumoniae.
   4932..5053    +  polyA_signal   SV40 poly(A) signal: SV40 polyadenylation signal
   5126..5142    -  protein_bind   lac operator: The lac repressor binds to the lac operator to inhibit transcription in E. coli. This inhibition can be relieved by adding lactose or isopropyl-β-D-thiogalactopyranoside (IPTG). lac repressor encoded by lacI
   5150..5180    -  promoter       lac promoter: promoter for the E. coli lac operon
   5195..5216    -  protein_bind   CAP binding site: CAP binding activates transcription in the presence of cAMP. E. coli catabolite activator protein
   5229..5321    -  CDS            lacI (fragment): lac repressor; lacI; The lac repressor binds to the lac operator to inhibit transcription in E. coli. This inhibition can be relieved by adding lactose or isopropyl-β-D-thiogalactopyranoside (IPTG).
   5504..6092    -  rep_origin     ori: high-copy-number ColE1/pMB1/pBR322/pUC origin of replication
   6263..7123    -  CDS            AmpR: β-lactamase; bla; confers resistance to ampicillin, carbenicillin, and related antibiotics
   7124..7228    -  promoter       AmpR promoter: bla
