[The description below was written by a language model from this plasmid's Addgene catalogue record and pLannotate feature annotations shown in this document.]
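Description:
The Incoherent feedforward (IFF) plasmid is a 7,259 bp mammalian expression and synthetic-biology construct built on the Invitrogen pcDNA5/FRT backbone. It is propagated in E. coli as a high-copy plasmid through a ColE1/pUC-type origin with ampicillin selection (AmpR under its own bla promoter), and it also carries a partial f1 origin. For mammalian cells the backbone provides an FRT site placed directly upstream of a hygromycin resistance coding sequence followed by an SV40 polyadenylation signal. As the depositor notes, this HygR gene is not expressed from the plasmid itself. It becomes active only after Flp recombinase-mediated integration into a chromosomal FRT site, so hygromycin selects specifically for integrants.

The payload is a single transcription unit driven by the CMV enhancer/promoter modified with tet operator sites (CMV-tetO2), which can make transcription sensitive to Tet repressor. The 5' UTR contains the added rabbit β-globin intron II, followed by EGFP. According to the insert name, EGFP is flanked on both sides by miR(FF4) target sites. Downstream, a synthetic miR(FF4) is embedded in human miR-30a flanking sequences, followed by WPRE and the bGH polyadenylation signal. The target sites themselves are not annotated in the feature table.

Because one transcript yields both the reporter mRNA and a microRNA that represses it, raising gene dosage increases output and its inhibitor together, forming an incoherent feedforward loop. The plasmid is a standalone version of the IFF subcircuit used in Equalizer-L, a circuit designed to buffer gene dosage variation between individual mammalian cells.
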