Addgene plasmid #169748: Incoherent feedforward (IFF) plasmid
Purpose: Standalone IFF circuit plasmid that has the same implementation of the IFF subcircuit in Equalizer-L.
Depositing lab: Francois St-Pierre. Depositing organization: Baylor College of Medicine. Publication: A synthetic circuit for buffering gene dosage variation between individual mammalian cells. Yang J, Lee J, Land MA, Lai S, Igoshin OA, St-Pierre F. Nat Commun. 2021 Jul 5;12(1):4132. doi: 10.1038/s41467-021-23889-0. PubMed 34226556.
Backbone
  Vector backbone: pcDNA5/FRT
  Backbone manufacturer: Invitrogen
  Backbone size w/o insert (bp): 6104
  Total vector size (bp): 7259
  Modifications to backbone: TetO2 site and rabbit beta-globin intron II (bGlob intron) are added to the 5' UTR.
  Vector type: Mammalian Expression, Synthetic Biology
  Selectable markers: Hygromycin
Growth in bacteria
  Bacterial resistance: Ampicillin, 100 μg/mL
  Growth temperature: 37°C
  Growth strain: DH5alpha
  Copy number: High Copy
Gene/Insert
  Gene/Insert name: miR(FF4) target-eGFP-miR(FF4) target-miR(FF4)
  Species: Synthetic
  Insert size (bp): 1155
  Promoter: CMV-tetO2
  Cloning method: Gibson Cloning
  Sequencing primers: 5′ cgcaaatgggcggtaggcgtg; 3′ tagaaggcacagtcgagg
Terms and licenses: Academic/Nonprofit Terms; Industry Terms: Not Available to Industry
Depositor comments: Note that although the plasmid encodes a hygromycin resistance gene, it is not expressed from the plasmid. It is only expressed after Flp recombinase-mediated chromosomal integration of the plasmid.
How to cite: Incoherent feedforward (IFF) plasmid was a gift from Francois St-Pierre (Addgene plasmid # 169748 ; http://n2t.net/addgene:169748 ; RRID:Addgene_169748)
